>Addgene plasmid #194413 | LT1_71_TU5of6_X2homology | addgene full sequence | sequence record 383010 | Addgene NGS Result
TGCCCTGAATTCGCATCTAGAGCCTGCACTAGACGAACTAGGCAAGATGCGTCCAATCCGTCTAAACATG
GTGACAACGCTGGACAGATGACGTAACACCGAGCCACATCCTGAAATCGAGGCAGGCTAACCGAAACCGT
GACAATGCAAAGAGACAGCCTGACCGTCTCAGGTAGACTACCCATGAGTCACAATGAACGTGAGACCGAA
AGTGAAACGTGATTTCATGCGTCATTTTGAACATTTTGTAAATCTTATTTAATAATGTGTGCGGCAATTC
ACATTTAATTTATGAATGTTTTCTTAACATCGCGGCAACTCAAGAAACGGCAGGTTCGGATCTTAGCTAC
TAGAGAAAGAGGAGAAATACTAGATGCGTAAAGGCGAAGAGCTGTTCACTGGTGTCGTCCCTATTCTGGT
GGAACTGGATGGTGATGTCAACGGTCATAAGTTTTCCGTGCGTGGCGAGGGTGAAGGTGACGCAACTAAT
GGTAAACTGACGCTGAAGTTCATCTGTACTACTGGTAAACTGCCGGTTCCTTGGCCGACTCTGGTAACGA
CGCTGACTTATGGTGTTCAGTGCTTTGCTCGTTATCCGGACCATATGAAGCAGCATGACTTCTTCAAGTC
CGCCATGCCGGAAGGCTATGTGCAGGAACGCACGATTTCCTTTAAGGATGACGGCACGTACAAAACGCGT
GCGGAAGTGAAATTTGAAGGCGATACCCTGGTAAACCGCATTGAGCTGAAAGGCATTGACTTTAAAGAGG
ACGGCAATATCCTGGGCCATAAGCTGGAATACAATTTTAACAGCCACAATGTTTACATCACCGCCGATAA
ACAAAAAAATGGCATTAAAGCGAATTTTAAAATTCGCCACAACGTGGAGGATGGCAGCGTGCAGCTGGCT
GATCACTACCAGCAAAACACTCCAATCGGTGATGGTCCTGTTCTGCTGCCAGACAATCACTATCTGAGCA
CGCAAAGCGTTCTGTCTAAAGATCCGAACGAGAAACGCGATCATATGGTTCTGCTGGAGTTCGTAACCGC
AGCGGGCATCACGCATGGTATGGATGAACTGTACAAATGACCAGGCATCAAATAAAACGAAAGGCTCAGT
CGAAAGACTGGGCCTTTCGTTTTATCTGTTGTTTGTCGGTGAACGCTCTCTACTAGAGTCACACTGGCTC
ACCTTCGGGTGGGCCTTTCTGCGTTTATAGGTCTCAGCTGAAGTTGAGACGACGCACAAGGTCAGGGCAC
TCATGCGACAATCAACTCGATGCATGATCCGCACCATTGTCGAGGGGCCAGCGTCAATAGTGCCGATGAC
CACAGACCCGGTTAAGACATAGCCGAATGGAGCCGCGCCGACCACAGAATGATAACTAGTGCACTGCAGT
ACATAACCCCTAGGTCTTCCTGAGAGTGACGAAGGCTAAGGTCACTTCTTCGTTTCCTTTATTGGGGTTT
CCGTGTAGCCTTCCCCTGAATAGTGTGGGACGTTTTATGAGAAGCCGTAAGAAATAGCCGAGCGGCCGCG
ATTATCAAAAAGGATCTTCACCTAGATCCTTTTAAATTAAAAATGAAGTTTTAAATCAATCTAAAGTATA
TATGAGTAAACTTGGTCTGACAGTTACCAATGCTTAATCAGTGAGGCACCTATCTCAGCGATCTGTCTAT
TTCGTTCATCCATAGTTGCCTGACTCCCCGTCGTGTAGATAACTACGATACGGGAGGGCTTACCATCTGG
CCCCAGTGCTGCAATGATACCGCGGGACCCACGCTCACCGGCTCCAGATTTATCAGCAATAAACCAGCCA
GCCGGAAGGGCCGAGCGCAGAAGTGGTCCTGCAACTTTATCCGCCTCCATCCAGTCTATTAATTGTTGCC
GGGAAGCTAGAGTAAGTAGTTCGCCAGTTAATAGTTTGCGCAACGTTGTTGCCATTGCTACAGGCATCGT
GGTGTCACGCTCGTCGTTTGGTATGGCTTCATTCAGCTCCGGTTCCCAACGATCAAGGCGAGTTACATGA
TCCCCCATGTTGTGCAAAAAAGCGGTTAGCTCCTTCGGTCCTCCGATCGTTGTCAGAAGTAAGTTGGCCG
CAGTGTTATCACTCATGGTTATGGCAGCACTGCATAATTCTCTTACTGTCATGCCATCCGTAAGATGCTT
TTCTGTGACTGGTGAGTACTCAACCAAGTCATTCTGAGAATAGTGTATGCGGCGACCGAGTTGCTCTTGC
CCGGCGTCAATACGGGATAATACCGCGCCACATAGCAGAACTTTAAAAGTGCTCATCATTGGAAAACGTT
CTTCGGGGCGAAAACTCTCAAGGATCTTACCGCTGTTGAGATCCAGTTCGATGTAACCCACTCGTGCACC
CAACTGATCTTCAGCATCTTTTACTTTCACCAGCGTTTCTGGGTGAGCAAAAACAGGAAGGCAAAATGCC
GCAAAAAAGGGAATAAGGGCGACACGGAAATGTTGAATACTCATACTCTTCCTTTTTCAATATTATTGAA
GCATTTATCAGGGTTATTGTCTCATGAGCGGATACATATTTGAATGTATTTAGAAAAATAAACAAATAGG
GGTTCCGCGCACATTTCCCCGAAAAGTGCCACCTGTCATGACCAAAATCCCTTAACGTGAGTTTTCGTTC
CACTGAGCGTCAGACCCCGTAGAAAAGATCAAAGGATCTTCTTGAGATCCTTTTTTTCTGCGCGTAATCT
GCTGCTTGCAAACAAAAAAACCACCGCTACCAGCGGTGGTTTGTTTGCCGGATCAAGAGCTACCAACTCT
TTTTCCGAAGGTAACTGGCTTCAGCAGAGCGCAGATACCAAATACTGTTCTTCTAGTGTAGCCGTAGTTA
GGCCACCACTTCAAGAACTCTGTAGCACCGCCTACATACCTCGCTCTGCTAATCCTGTTACCAGTGGCTG
CTGCCAGTGGCGATAAGTCGTGTCTTACCGGGTTGGACTCAAGACGATAGTTACCGGATAAGGCGCAGCG
GTCGGGCTGAACGGGGGGTTCGTGCACACAGCCCAGCTTGGAGCGAACGACCTACACCGAACTGAGATAC
CTACAGCGTGAGCTATGAGAAAGCGCCACGCTTCCCGAAGGGAGAAAGGCGGACAGGTATCCGGTAAGCG
GCAGGGTCGGAACAGGAGAGCGCACGAGGGAGCTTCCAGGGGGAAACGCCTGGTATCTTTATAGTCCTGT
CGGGTTTCGCCACCTCTGACTTGAGCGTCGATTTTTGTGATGCTCGTCAGGGGGGCGGAGCCTATGGAAA
AACGCCAGCAACGCGGCCTTTTTACGGTTCCTGGCCTTTTGCTGGCCTTTTGCTCACATGTTCTTTCCTG
CGTTATCCCCTGATTCTGTGGATAACCGTGCGGCCGCCAATGTCAAAAGATCCTCTCATACCATATTAAG
TAAATTGCCTCCATTTCTTTTTCCTCGGGCAGAGAAACTCGCAGGCAACTTGCTCTCGAAGTGGTCACG
Features (pLannotate 1.2.2; 6 found; start..end, strand, type, name):
    374..1087    +  CDS            superfolder GFP: GFP variant that folds robustly even when fused to poorly folded proteins (Pédelacq et al., 2006)
   1099..1170    +  terminator     rrnB T1 terminator: transcription terminator T1 from the E. coli rrnB gene
   1186..1213    +  terminator     T7Te terminator: phage T7 early transcription terminator
   1634..2494    -  CDS            AmpR: β-lactamase; bla; confers resistance to ampicillin, carbenicillin, and related antibiotics
   2495..2599    -  promoter       AmpR promoter: bla
   2702..3290    +  rep_origin     ori: high-copy-number ColE1/pMB1/pBR322/pUC origin of replication
