[The description below was written by a language model from this plasmid's Addgene catalogue record and pLannotate feature annotations shown in this document.]
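Description:
LT1_71_TU5of6_X2homology is an empty acceptor backbone built on the MoClo Yeast Toolkit (YTK) framework and belongs to a kit for engineering Saccharomyces cerevisiae and installing biosensors. It is intended to receive the fifth transcriptional unit (TU5) in a design that combines six transcriptional units, and the catalogue entry states that it carries X2 homology arms for S. cerevisiae, which would direct integration by homologous recombination. The plasmid is small (about 3.5 kb) and is propagated in E. coli as a high-copy vector through a ColE1/pUC-type origin, with selection by ampicillin via the β-lactamase gene (AmpR) under its native bla promoter. No yeast origin of replication or yeast selectable marker appears in the feature table.

There is no gene insert. Instead, the cloning position is occupied by a GFP dropout cassette, derived from another YTK plasmid, which is annotated as a superfolder GFP coding sequence followed by the rrnB T1 and T7Te bacterial terminators. In MoClo-style Golden Gate assembly, such a cassette serves as a visual screen: colonies retaining the unmodified backbone fluoresce green, while correct assemblies that have replaced the cassette with promoter, coding and terminator parts are non-fluorescent. The promoter driving sfGFP, the Type IIS restriction sites, the assembly connectors that define the TU5 position and the X2 homology arms themselves are not annotated by the automated feature detection, so their exact locations are not given in the record. These presumably lie in the unannotated stretches flanking the dropout cassette.
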