Addgene plasmid #194413: LT1_71_TU5of6_X2homology
Purpose: (Empty Backbone) TU5 backbone (for TU #5 for plasmid with 6 TUs) with X2 homology arms for Saccharomyces cerevisiae
Depositing lab: Lisbeth Olsson. Depositing organization: Chalmers University of Technology. Publication: ScEnSor Kit for Saccharomyces cerevisiae Engineering and Biosensor-Driven Investigation of the Intracellular Environment. Torello Pianale L, Olsson L. ACS Synth Biol. 2023 Aug 8. doi: 10.1021/acssynbio.3c00124. PubMed 37552581.
Backbone
  Vector backbone: MoClo YTK
  Vector type: Bacterial Expression, Synthetic Biology
Growth in bacteria
  Bacterial resistance: Ampicillin, 100 μg/mL
  Growth temperature: 37°C
  Growth strain: DH5alpha
  Copy number: High Copy
Gene/Insert
  Gene/Insert name: None
  Mutation: NA
Resource information
  A portion of this plasmid was derived from a plasmid made by: GFP dropout cassette from Addgene plasmid #65154
Terms and licenses: Academic/Nonprofit Terms; Industry Terms: Not Available to Industry
How to cite: LT1_71_TU5of6_X2homology was a gift from Lisbeth Olsson (Addgene plasmid # 194413 ; http://n2t.net/addgene:194413 ; RRID:Addgene_194413)
